LOCUS       Exported 9642 bp ds-DNA circular SYN 12-MAY-2021
DEFINITION  Lentiviral expression of SARS-CoV-2 protein; transient expression
            and generate lentivirus.
ACCESSION   .
VERSION     .
KEYWORDS    pLVX-EF1alpha-eGFP-2xStrep-IRES-Puro
SOURCE      synthetic DNA construct
  ORGANISM  synthetic DNA construct
REFERENCE   1 (bases 1 to 9642)
  AUTHORS   Gordon DE, et al.
  TITLE     A SARS-CoV-2-Human Protein-Protein Interaction Map Reveals Drug
            Targets and Potential Drug Repurposing
  JOURNAL   BioRxiv March 2020
REFERENCE   2 (bases 1 to 9642)
  AUTHORS   .
  TITLE     Direct Submission
  JOURNAL   Exported May 12, 2021 from SnapGene Server 1.1.58
            http://www.snapgene.com
FEATURES             Location/Qualifiers
     source          1..9642
                     /organism="synthetic DNA construct"
                     /mol_type="other DNA"
     LTR             1..634
                     /label=3' LTR
                     /note="3' long terminal repeat (LTR) from HIV-1"
     misc_feature    681..806
                     /label=HIV-1 Psi
                     /note="packaging signal of human immunodeficiency virus
                     type 1"
     misc_feature    1303..1536
                     /label=RRE
                     /note="The Rev response element (RRE) of HIV-1 allows for
                     Rev-dependent mRNA export from the nucleus to the
                     cytoplasm."
     CDS             1721..1765
                     /codon_start=1
                     /product="antigenic peptide corresponding to amino acids
                     655 to 669 of the HIV envelope protein gp41 (Lutje Hulsik
                     et al., 2013)"
                     /label=gp41 peptide
                     /note="recognized by the 2H10 single-chain llama nanobody"
                     /translation="KNEQELLELDKWASL"
     misc_feature    2028..2143
                     /label=cPPT/CTS
                     /note="central polypurine tract and central termination
                     sequence of HIV-1 (lacking the first T)"
     promoter        2338..3519
                     /label=EF-1-alpha promoter
                     /note="strong constitutive promoter for human elongation
                     factor EF-1-alpha"
     intron          2568..3510
                     /label=EF-1-alpha intron A
                     /note="intron upstream of the start codon of human
                     EF-1-alpha"
     primer_bind     3467..3487
                     /label=EF1a-F
                     /note="Human elongation factor-1a promoter, forward primer"
     CDS             3544..4260
                     /codon_start=1
                     /product="enhanced GFP"
                     /label=EGFP
                     /translation="MVSKGEELFTGVVPILVELDGDVNGHKFSVSGEGEGDATYGKLTL
                     KFICTTGKLPVPWPTLVTTLTYGVQCFSRYPDHMKQHDFFKSAMPEGYVQERTIFFKDD
                     GNYKTRAEVKFEGDTLVNRIELKGIDFKEDGNILGHKLEYNYNSHNVYIMADKQKNGIK
                     VNFKIRHNIEDGSVQLADHYQQNTPIGDGPVLLPDNHYLSTQSALSKDPNEKRDHMVLL
                     EFVTAAGITLGMDELYK"
     CDS             3544..4260
                     /codon_start=1
                     /product="the original enhanced GFP (Yang et al., 1996)"
                     /label=EGFP
                     /note="mammalian codon-optimized"
                     /translation="MVSKGEELFTGVVPILVELDGDVNGHKFSVSGEGEGDATYGKLTL
                     KFICTTGKLPVPWPTLVTTLTYGVQCFSRYPDHMKQHDFFKSAMPEGYVQERTIFFKDD
                     GNYKTRAEVKFEGDTLVNRIELKGIDFKEDGNILGHKLEYNYNSHNVYIMADKQKNGIK
                     VNFKIRHNIEDGSVQLADHYQQNTPIGDGPVLLPDNHYLSTQSALSKDPNEKRDHMVLL
                     EFVTAAGITLGMDELYK"
     primer_bind     complement(3589..3610)
                     /label=EGFP-N
                     /note="EGFP, reverse primer"
     primer_bind     complement(3850..3869)
                     /label=EXFP-R
                     /note="For distinguishing EGFP variants, reverse primer"
     primer_bind     4197..4218
                     /label=EGFP-C
                     /note="EGFP, forward primer"
     CDS             4288..4311
                     /codon_start=1
                     /product="peptide that binds Strep-Tactin(R), an engineered
                     form of streptavidin"
                     /label=Strep-Tag II
                     /translation="WSHPQFEK"
     CDS             4348..4371
                     /codon_start=1
                     /product="peptide that binds Strep-Tactin(R), an engineered
                     form of streptavidin"
                     /label=Strep-Tag II
                     /translation="WSHPQFEK"
     misc_feature    4392..4965
                     /label=IRES
                     /note="internal ribosome entry site (IRES) of the
                     encephalomyocarditis virus (EMCV)"
     primer_bind     complement(4559..4576)
                     /label=IRES reverse
                     /note="IRES internal ribosome entry site, reverse primer.
                     Also called pCDH-rev"
     primer_bind     4786..4805
                     /label=IRES-F
                     /note="IRES internal ribosome entry site, forward primer"
     CDS             4998..5597
                     /codon_start=1
                     /gene="pac from Streptomyces alboniger"
                     /product="puromycin N-acetyltransferase"
                     /label=PuroR
                     /note="confers resistance to puromycin"
                     /translation="MTEYKPTVRLATRDDVPRAVRTLAAAFADYPATRHTVDPDRHIER
                     VTELQELFLTRVGLDIGKVWVADDGAAVAVWTTPESVEAGAVFAEIGPRMAELSGSRLA
                     AQQQMEGLLAPHRPKEPAWFLATVGVSPDHQGKGLGSAVVLPGVEAAERAGVPAFLETS
                     APRNLPFYERLGFTVTADVEVPEGPRTWCMTRKPGA"
     primer_bind     complement(4998..5017)
                     /label=Puro-R
                     /note="Puromycin resistance gene, reverse primer. Also
                     called puro-variant-R"
     primer_bind     5494..5514
                     /label=Puro-F
                     /note="Puromycin resistance gene, forward primer"
     misc_feature    5611..6199
                     /label=WPRE
                     /note="woodchuck hepatitis virus posttranscriptional
                     regulatory element"
     primer_bind     complement(5664..5684)
                     /label=WPRE-R
                     /note="WPRE, reverse primer"
     CDS             complement(6082..6093)
                     /codon_start=1
                     /product="Factor Xa recognition and cleavage site"
                     /label=Factor Xa site
                     /translation="IEGR"
     LTR             6406..7039
                     /label=3' LTR
                     /note="3' long terminal repeat (LTR) from HIV-1"
     primer_bind     complement(7167..7183)
                     /label=M13 rev
                     /note="common sequencing primer, one of multiple similar
                     variants"
     primer_bind     complement(7167..7183)
                     /label=M13 Reverse
                     /note="In lacZ gene. Also called M13-rev"
     primer_bind     complement(7180..7202)
                     /label=M13/pUC Reverse
                     /note="In lacZ gene"
     protein_bind    7191..7207
                     /label=lac operator
                     /bound_moiety="lac repressor encoded by lacI"
                     /note="The lac repressor binds to the lac operator to
                     inhibit transcription in E. coli. This inhibition can be
                     relieved by adding lactose or
                     isopropyl-beta-D-thiogalactopyranoside (IPTG)."
     promoter        complement(7215..7245)
                     /label=lac promoter
                     /note="promoter for the E. coli lac operon"
     protein_bind    7260..7281
                     /label=CAP binding site
                     /bound_moiety="E. coli catabolite activator protein"
                     /note="CAP binding activates transcription in the presence
                     of cAMP."
     primer_bind     complement(7398..7415)
                     /label=L4440
                     /note="L4440 vector, forward primer"
     rep_origin      complement(7569..8157)
                     /direction=LEFT
                     /label=ori
                     /note="high-copy-number ColE1/pMB1/pBR322/pUC origin of
                     replication"
     primer_bind     complement(7649..7668)
                     /label=pBR322ori-F
                     /note="pBR322 origin, forward primer"
     CDS             complement(8328..9188)
                     /codon_start=1
                     /gene="bla"
                     /product="beta-lactamase"
                     /label=AmpR
                     /note="confers resistance to ampicillin, carbenicillin, and
                     related antibiotics"
                     /translation="MSIQHFRVALIPFFAAFCLPVFAHPETLVKVKDAEDQLGARVGYI
                     ELDLNSGKILESFRPEERFPMMSTFKVLLCGAVLSRIDAGQEQLGRRIHYSQNDLVEYS
                     PVTEKHLTDGMTVRELCSAAITMSDNTAANLLLTTIGGPKELTAFLHNMGDHVTRLDRW
                     EPELNEAIPNDERDTTMPVAMATTLRKLLTGELLTLASRQQLIDWMEADKVAGPLLRSA
                     LPAGWFIADKSGAGERGSRGIIAALGPDGKPSRIVVIYTTGSQATMDERNRQIAEIGAS
                     LIKHW"
     primer_bind     8951..8970
                     /label=Amp-R
                     /note="Ampicillin resistance gene, reverse primer"
     promoter        complement(9189..9293)
                     /gene="bla"
                     /label=AmpR promoter
     polyA_signal    9341..9475
                     /label=SV40 poly(A) signal
                     /note="SV40 polyadenylation signal"
     primer_bind     complement(9378..9397)
                     /label=SV40pA-R
                     /note="SV40 polyA, reverse primer"
     primer_bind     9432..9451
                     /label=EBV-rev
                     /note="SV40 polyA terminator, reverse primer"
ORIGIN
        1 tggaagggct aattcactcc caaagaagac aagatatcct tgatctgtgg atctaccaca
       61 cacaaggcta cttccctgat tagcagaact acacaccagg gccaggggtc agatatccac
      121 tgacctttgg atggtgctac aagctagtac cagttgagcc agataaggta gaagaggcca
      181 ataaaggaga gaacaccagc ttgttacacc ctgtgagcct gcatgggatg gatgacccgg
      241 agagagaagt gttagagtgg aggtttgaca gccgcctagc atttcatcac gtggcccgag
      301 agctgcatcc ggagtacttc aagaactgct gatatcgagc ttgctacaag ggactttccg
      361 ctggggactt tccagggagg cgtggcctgg gcgggactgg ggagtggcga gccctcagat
      421 cctgcatata agcagctgct ttttgcctgt actgggtctc tctggttaga ccagatctga
      481 gcctgggagc tctctggcta actagggaac ccactgctta agcctcaata aagcttgcct
      541 tgagtgcttc aagtagtgtg tgcccgtctg ttgtgtgact ctggtaacta gagatccctc
      601 agaccctttt agtcagtgtg gaaaatctct agcagtggcg cccgaacagg gacttgaaag
      661 cgaaagggaa accagaggag ctctctcgac gcaggactcg gcttgctgaa gcgcgcacgg
      721 caagaggcga ggggcggcga ctggtgagta cgccaaaaat tttgactagc ggaggctaga
      781 aggagagaga tgggtgcgag agcgtcagta ttaagcgggg gagaattaga tcgcgatggg
      841 aaaaaattcg gttaaggcca gggggaaaga aaaaatataa attaaaacat atagtatggg
      901 caagcaggga gctagaacga ttcgcagtta atcctggcct gttagaaaca tcagaaggct
      961 gtagacaaat actgggacag ctacaaccat cccttcagac aggatcagaa gaacttagat
     1021 cattatataa tacagtagca accctctatt gtgtgcatca aaggatagag ataaaagaca
     1081 ccaaggaagc tttagacaag atagaggaag agcaaaacaa aagtaagacc accgcacagc
     1141 aagcggccgg ccgctgatct tcagacctgg aggaggagat atgagggaca attggagaag
     1201 tgaattatat aaatataaag tagtaaaaat tgaaccatta ggagtagcac ccaccaaggc
     1261 aaagagaaga gtggtgcaga gagaaaaaag agcagtggga ataggagctt tgttccttgg
     1321 gttcttggga gcagcaggaa gcactatggg cgcagcgtca atgacgctga cggtacaggc
     1381 cagacaatta ttgtctggta tagtgcagca gcagaacaat ttgctgaggg ctattgaggc
     1441 gcaacagcat ctgttgcaac tcacagtctg gggcatcaag cagctccagg caagaatcct
     1501 ggctgtggaa agatacctaa aggatcaaca gctcctgggg atttggggtt gctctggaaa
     1561 actcatttgc accactgctg tgccttggaa tgctagttgg agtaataaat ctctggaaca
     1621 gatttggaat cacacgacct ggatggagtg ggacagagaa attaacaatt acacaagctt
     1681 aatacactcc ttaattgaag aatcgcaaaa ccagcaagaa aagaatgaac aagaattatt
     1741 ggaattagat aaatgggcaa gtttgtggaa ttggtttaac ataacaaatt ggctgtggta
     1801 tataaaatta ttcataatga tagtaggagg cttggtaggt ttaagaatag tttttgctgt
     1861 actttctata gtgaatagag ttaggcaggg atattcacca ttatcgtttc agacccacct
     1921 cccaaccccg aggggacccg acaggcccga aggaatagaa gaagaaggtg gagagagaga
     1981 cagagacaga tccattcgat tagtgaacgg atctcgacgg tatcgccttt aaaagaaaag
     2041 gggggattgg ggggtacagt gcaggggaaa gaatagtaga cataatagca acagacatac
     2101 aaactaaaga attacaaaaa caaattacaa aaattcaaaa ttttcgggtt tattacaggg
     2161 acagcagaga tccagtttat cgatgagtaa ttcatacaaa aggactcgcc cctgccttgg
     2221 ggaatcccag ggaccgtcgt taaactccca ctaacgtaga acccagagat cgctgcgttc
     2281 ccgccccctc acccgcccgc tctcgtcatc actgaggtgg agaagagcat gcgtgaggct
     2341 ccggtgcccg tcagtgggca gagcgcacat cgcccacagt ccccgagaag ttggggggag
     2401 gggtcggcaa ttgaaccggt gcctagagaa ggtggcgcgg ggtaaactgg gaaagtgatg
     2461 tcgtgtactg gctccgcctt tttcccgagg gtgggggaga accgtatata agtgcagtag
     2521 tcgccgtgaa cgttcttttt cgcaacgggt ttgccgccag aacacaggta agtgccgtgt
     2581 gtggttcccg cgggcctggc ctctttacgg gttatggccc ttgcgtgcct tgaattactt
     2641 ccacgcccct ggctgcagta cgtgattctt gatcccgagc ttcgggttgg aagtgggtgg
     2701 gagagttcga ggccttgcgc ttaaggagcc ccttcgcctc gtgcttgagt tgaggcctgg
     2761 cttgggcgct ggggccgccg cgtgcgaatc tggtggcacc ttcgcgcctg tctcgctgct
     2821 ttcgataagt ctctagccat ttaaaatttt tgatgacctg ctgcgacgct ttttttctgg
     2881 caagatagtc ttgtaaatgc gggccaagat ctgcacactg gtatttcggt ttttggggcc
     2941 gcgggcggcg acggggcccg tgcgtcccag cgcacatgtt cggcgaggcg gggcctgcga
     3001 gcgcggccac cgagaatcgg acgggggtag tctcaagctg gccggcctgc tctggtgcct
     3061 ggcctcgcgc cgccgtgtat cgccccgccc tgggcggcaa ggctggcccg gtcggcacca
     3121 gttgcgtgag cggaaagatg gccgcttccc ggccctgctg cagggagctc aaaatggagg
     3181 acgcggcgct cgggagagcg ggcgggtgag tcacccacac aaaggaaaag ggcctttccg
     3241 tcctcagccg tcgcttcatg tgactccacg gagtaccggg cgccgtccag gcacctcgat
     3301 tagttctcga gcttttggag tacgtcgtct ttaggttggg gggaggggtt ttatgcgatg
     3361 gagtttcccc acactgagtg ggtggagact gaagttaggc cagcttggca cttgatgtaa
     3421 ttctccttgg aatttgccct ttttgagttt ggatcttggt tcattctcaa gcctcagaca
     3481 gtggttcaaa gtttttttct tccatttcag gtgtcgtgag gatctatttc cggtgaattc
     3541 accatggtga gcaagggcga ggagctgttc accggggtgg tgcccatcct ggtcgagctg
     3601 gacggcgacg taaacggcca caagttcagc gtgtccggcg agggcgaggg cgatgccacc
     3661 tacggcaagc tgaccctgaa gttcatctgc accaccggca agctgcccgt gccctggccc
     3721 accctcgtga ccaccctgac ctacggcgtg cagtgcttca gccgctaccc cgaccacatg
     3781 aagcagcacg acttcttcaa gtccgccatg cccgaaggct acgtccagga gcgcaccatc
     3841 ttcttcaagg acgacggcaa ctacaagacc cgcgccgagg tgaagttcga gggcgacacc
     3901 ctggtgaacc gcatcgagct gaagggcatc gacttcaagg aggacggcaa catcctgggg
     3961 cacaagctgg agtacaacta caacagccac aacgtctata tcatggccga caagcagaag
     4021 aacggcatca aggtgaactt caagatccgc cacaacatcg aggacggcag cgtgcagctc
     4081 gccgaccact accagcagaa cacccccatc ggcgacggcc ccgtgctgct gcccgacaac
     4141 cactacctga gcacccagtc cgccctgagc aaagacccca acgagaagcg cgatcacatg
     4201 gtcctgctgg agttcgtgac cgccgccggg atcactctcg gcatggacga gctgtacaag
     4261 gtgcggccgc tcgagggagg cggtggatgg agccaccccc agttcgagaa gggcggcggc
     4321 agcggcggcg gcagcggcgg cggcagctgg agccaccccc agttcgagaa ggggcccgtt
     4381 taaggatccc gcccctctcc ctcccccccc cctaacgtta ctggccgaag ccgcttggaa
     4441 taaggccggt gtgcgtttgt ctatatgtta ttttccacca tattgccgtc ttttggcaat
     4501 gtgagggccc ggaaacctgg ccctgtcttc ttgacgagca ttcctagggg tctttcccct
     4561 ctcgccaaag gaatgcaagg tctgttgaat gtcgtgaagg aagcagttcc tctggaagct
     4621 tcttgaagac aaacaacgtc tgtagcgacc ctttgcaggc agcggaaccc cccacctggc
     4681 gacaggtgcc tctgcggcca aaagccacgt gtataagata cacctgcaaa ggcggcacaa
     4741 ccccagtgcc acgttgtgag ttggatagtt gtggaaagag tcaaatggct ctcctcaagc
     4801 gtattcaaca aggggctgaa ggatgcccag aaggtacccc attgtatggg atctgatctg
     4861 gggcctcggt gcacatgctt tacatgtgtt tagtcgaggt taaaaaaacg tctaggcccc
     4921 ccgaaccacg gggacgtggt tttcctttga aaaacacgat gataagcttg ccacaaccca
     4981 caaggagacg accttccatg accgagtaca agcccacggt gcgcctcgcc acccgcgacg
     5041 acgtcccccg ggccgtacgc accctcgccg ccgcgttcgc cgactacccc gccacgcgcc
     5101 acaccgtcga cccggaccgc cacatcgagc gggtcaccga gctgcaagaa ctcttcctca
     5161 cgcgcgtcgg gctcgacatc ggcaaggtgt gggtcgcgga cgacggcgcc gcggtggcgg
     5221 tctggaccac gccggagagc gtcgaagcgg gggcggtgtt cgccgagatc ggcccgcgca
     5281 tggccgagtt gagcggttcc cggctggccg cgcagcaaca gatggaaggc ctcctggcgc
     5341 cgcaccggcc caaggagccc gcgtggttcc tggccaccgt cggcgtctcg cccgaccacc
     5401 agggcaaggg tctgggcagc gccgtcgtgc tccccggagt ggaggcggcc gagcgcgccg
     5461 gggtgcccgc cttcctggag acctccgcgc cccgcaacct ccccttctac gagcggctcg
     5521 gcttcaccgt caccgccgac gtcgaggtgc ccgaaggacc gcgcacctgg tgcatgaccc
     5581 gcaagcccgg tgcctagacg cgtctggaac aatcaacctc tggattacaa aatttgtgaa
     5641 agattgactg gtattcttaa ctatgttgct ccttttacgc tatgtggata cgctgcttta
     5701 atgcctttgt atcatgctat tgcttcccgt atggctttca ttttctcctc cttgtataaa
     5761 tcctggttgc tgtctcttta tgaggagttg tggcccgttg tcaggcaacg tggcgtggtg
     5821 tgcactgtgt ttgctgacgc aacccccact ggttggggca ttgccaccac ctgtcagctc
     5881 ctttccggga ctttcgcttt ccccctccct attgccacgg cggaactcat cgccgcctgc
     5941 cttgcccgct gctggacagg ggctcggctg ttgggcactg acaattccgt ggtgttgtcg
     6001 gggaagctga cgtcctttcc atggctgctc gcctgtgttg ccacctggat tctgcgcggg
     6061 acgtccttct gctacgtccc ttcggccctc aatccagcgg accttccttc ccgcggcctg
     6121 ctgccggctc tgcggcctct tccgcgtctt cgccttcgcc ctcagacgag tcggatctcc
     6181 ctttgggccg cctccccgcc tggaattaat tctgcagtcg agacctagaa aaacatggag
     6241 caatcacaag tagcaataca gcagctacca atgctgattg tgcctggcta gaagcacaag
     6301 aggaggagga ggtgggtttt ccagtcacac ctcaggtacc tttaagacca atgacttaca
     6361 aggcagctgt agatcttagc cactttttaa aagaaaagag gggactggaa gggctaattc
     6421 actcccaacg aagacaagat atccttgatc tgtggatcta ccacacacaa ggctacttcc
     6481 ctgattagca gaactacaca ccagggccag gggtcagata tccactgacc tttggatggt
     6541 gctacaagct agtaccagtt gagccagata aggtagaaga ggccaataaa ggagagaaca
     6601 ccagcttgtt acaccctgtg agcctgcatg ggatggatga cccggagaga gaagtgttag
     6661 agtggaggtt tgacagccgc ctagcatttc atcacgtggc ccgagagctg catccggagt
     6721 acttcaagaa ctgctgatat cgagcttgct acaagggact ttccgctggg gactttccag
     6781 ggaggcgtgg cctgggcggg actggggagt ggcgagccct cagatcctgc atataagcag
     6841 ctgctttttg cctgtactgg gtctctctgg ttagaccaga tctgagcctg ggagctctct
     6901 ggctaactag ggaacccact gcttaagcct caataaagct tgccttgagt gcttcaagta
     6961 gtgtgtgccc gtctgttgtg tgactctggt aactagagat ccctcagacc cttttagtca
     7021 gtgtggaaaa tctctagcag tagtagttca tgtcatctta ttattcagta tttataactt
     7081 gcaaagaaat gaatatcaga gagtgagagg ccttgacatt gctagcgttt accgtcgacc
     7141 tctagctaga gcttggcgta atcatggtca tagctgtttc ctgtgtgaaa ttgttatccg
     7201 ctcacaattc cacacaacat acgagccgga agcataaagt gtaaagcctg gggtgcctaa
     7261 tgagtgagct aactcacatt aattgcgttg cgctcactgc ccgctttcca gtcgggaaac
     7321 ctgtcgtgcc agctgcatta atgaatcggc caacgcgcgg ggagaggcgg tttgcgtatt
     7381 gggcgctctt ccgcttcctc gctcactgac tcgctgcgct cggtcgttcg gctgcggcga
     7441 gcggtatcag ctcactcaaa ggcggtaata cggttatcca cagaatcagg ggataacgca
     7501 ggaaagaaca tgtgagcaaa aggccagcaa aaggccagga accgtaaaaa ggccgcgttg
     7561 ctggcgtttt tccataggct ccgcccccct gacgagcatc acaaaaatcg acgctcaagt
     7621 cagaggtggc gaaacccgac aggactataa agataccagg cgtttccccc tggaagctcc
     7681 ctcgtgcgct ctcctgttcc gaccctgccg cttaccggat acctgtccgc ctttctccct
     7741 tcgggaagcg tggcgctttc tcatagctca cgctgtaggt atctcagttc ggtgtaggtc
     7801 gttcgctcca agctgggctg tgtgcacgaa ccccccgttc agcccgaccg ctgcgcctta
     7861 tccggtaact atcgtcttga gtccaacccg gtaagacacg acttatcgcc actggcagca
     7921 gccactggta acaggattag cagagcgagg tatgtaggcg gtgctacaga gttcttgaag
     7981 tggtggccta actacggcta cactagaaga acagtatttg gtatctgcgc tctgctgaag
     8041 ccagttacct tcggaaaaag agttggtagc tcttgatccg gcaaacaaac caccgctggt
     8101 agcggtggtt tttttgtttg caagcagcag attacgcgca gaaaaaaagg atctcaagaa
     8161 gatcctttga tcttttctac ggggtctgac gctcagtgga acgaaaactc acgttaaggg
     8221 attttggtca tgagattatc aaaaaggatc ttcacctaga tccttttaaa ttaaaaatga
     8281 agttttaaat caatctaaag tatatatgag taaacttggt ctgacagtta ccaatgctta
     8341 atcagtgagg cacctatctc agcgatctgt ctatttcgtt catccatagt tgcctgactc
     8401 cccgtcgtgt agataactac gatacgggag ggcttaccat ctggccccag tgctgcaatg
     8461 ataccgcgag acccacgctc accggctcca gatttatcag caataaacca gccagccgga
     8521 agggccgagc gcagaagtgg tcctgcaact ttatccgcct ccatccagtc tattaattgt
     8581 tgccgggaag ctagagtaag tagttcgcca gttaatagtt tgcgcaacgt tgttgccatt
     8641 gctacaggca tcgtggtgtc acgctcgtcg tttggtatgg cttcattcag ctccggttcc
     8701 caacgatcaa ggcgagttac atgatccccc atgttgtgca aaaaagcggt tagctccttc
     8761 ggtcctccga tcgttgtcag aagtaagttg gccgcagtgt tatcactcat ggttatggca
     8821 gcactgcata attctcttac tgtcatgcca tccgtaagat gcttttctgt gactggtgag
     8881 tactcaacca agtcattctg agaatagtgt atgcggcgac cgagttgctc ttgcccggcg
     8941 tcaatacggg ataataccgc gccacatagc agaactttaa aagtgctcat cattggaaaa
     9001 cgttcttcgg ggcgaaaact ctcaaggatc ttaccgctgt tgagatccag ttcgatgtaa
     9061 cccactcgtg cacccaactg atcttcagca tcttttactt tcaccagcgt ttctgggtga
     9121 gcaaaaacag gaaggcaaaa tgccgcaaaa aagggaataa gggcgacacg gaaatgttga
     9181 atactcatac tcttcctttt tcaatattat tgaagcattt atcagggtta ttgtctcatg
     9241 agcggataca tatttgaatg tatttagaaa aataaacaaa taggggttcc gcgcacattt
     9301 ccccgaaaag tgccacctga cgtcgacgga tcgggagatc aacttgttta ttgcagctta
     9361 taatggttac aaataaagca atagcatcac aaatttcaca aataaagcat ttttttcact
     9421 gcattctagt tgtggtttgt ccaaactcat caatgtatct tatcatgtct ggatcaactg
     9481 gataactcaa gctaaccaaa atcatcccaa acttcccacc ccatacccta ttaccactgc
     9541 caattacctg tggtttcatt tactctaaac ctgtgattcc tctgaattat tttcatttta
     9601 aagaaattgt atttgttaaa tatgtactac aaacttagta gt
//
