[The description below was written by a language model from this plasmid's Addgene catalogue record and the feature table of its GenBank file.]
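Description:
pLVX-EF1alpha-eGFP-2xStrep-IRES-Puro is a 9.6 kb HIV-1-based lentiviral and mammalian expression plasmid built on the pLVX-EF1alpha-IRES-Puro backbone. It is propagated in E. coli through a high-copy ColE1/pUC-type origin with ampicillin selection (AmpR, beta-lactamase). The record lists a recombination-deficient host strain, consistent with the repeated LTR sequences it carries. The viral portion is bounded by two HIV-1 long terminal repeats, both annotated as full-length "3' LTR" features of equal size. It also contains the Psi packaging signal, the Rev response element for Rev-dependent nuclear export of the genomic RNA, and the cPPT/CTS. Downstream of the cargo sits a WPRE, which enhances transcript stability and expression. An SV40 poly(A) signal and remnants of a lac promoter/operator region lie in the plasmid backbone outside the LTRs.

The payload is a single bicistronic cassette driven by the constitutive human EF-1alpha promoter, including its first intron. The first cistron encodes human codon-optimised enhanced GFP fused at its C terminus to two Strep-Tag II peptides, which bind Strep-Tactin and allow affinity purification. An EMCV IRES then directs translation of puromycin N-acetyltransferase from the same transcript, so puromycin resistance is linked to expression of the tagged protein.

The catalogue purpose line refers generically to expression of SARS-CoV-2 proteins, but the insert here is eGFP rather than a viral gene. That suggests it is the non-viral GFP counterpart in a set of 2xStrep-tagged constructs made for a virus–host protein interaction mapping study, although the record does not state this role explicitly. It can be used by transient transfection or to produce lentivirus for transduction and puromycin selection.
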