Addgene plasmid #141395: pLVX-EF1alpha-eGFP-2xStrep-IRES-Puro
Purpose: Lentiviral expression of SARS-CoV-2 protein; transient expression and generate lentivirus
Depositing lab: Nevan Krogan. Depositing organization: University of California, San Francisco (UCSF). Publication: A SARS-CoV-2 protein interaction map reveals targets for drug repurposing. Gordon DE, Jang GM, Bouhaddou M, Xu J, Obernier K, White KM, O'Meara MJ, Rezelj VV, Guo JZ, Swaney DL, Tummino TA, Huttenhain R, Kaake RM, Richards AL, Tutuncuoglu B, Foussard H, Batra J, Haas K, Modak M, Kim M, Haas P, Polacco BJ, Braberg H, Fabius JM, Eckhardt M, Soucheray M, Bennett MJ, Cakir M, McGregor MJ, Li Q, Meyer B, Roesch F, Vallet T, Mac Kain A, Miorin L, Moreno E, Naing ZZC, Zhou Y, Peng S, Shi Y, Zhang Z, Shen W, Kirby IT, Melnyk JE, Chorba JS, Lou K, Dai SA, Barrio-Hernandez I, Memon D, Hernandez-Armenta C, Lyu J, Mathy CJP, Perica T, Pilla KB, Ganesan SJ, Saltzberg DJ, Rakesh R, Liu X, Rosenthal SB, Calviello L, Venkataramanan S, Liboy-Lugo J, Lin Y, Huang XP, Liu Y, Wankowicz SA, Bohn M, Safari M, Ugur FS, Koh C, Savar NS, Tran QD, Shengjuler D, Fletcher SJ, O'Neal MC, Cai Y, Chang JCJ, Broadhurst DJ, Klippsten S, Sharp PP, Wenzell NA, Kuzuoglu-Ozturk D, Wang HY, Trenker R, Young JM, Cavero DA, Hiatt J, Roth TL, Rathore U, Subramanian A, Noack J, Hubert M, Stroud RM, Frankel AD, Rosenberg OS, Verba KA, Agard DA, Ott M, Emerman M, Jura N, von Zastrow M, Verdin E, Ashworth A, Schwartz O, d'Enfert C, Mukherjee S, Jacobson M, Malik HS, Fujimori DG, Ideker T, Craik CS, Floor SN, Fraser JS, Gross JD, Sali A, Roth BL, Ruggero D, Taunton J, Kortemme T, Beltrao P, Vignuzzi M, Garcia-Sastre A, Shokat KM, Shoichet BK, Krogan NJ. Nature. 2020 Jul;583(7816):459-468. doi: 10.1038/s41586-020-2286-9. Epub 2020 Apr 30. PubMed 32353859.
Backbone
  Vector backbone: pLVX-EF1alpha-IRES-Puro
  Vector type: Mammalian Expression, Lentiviral
  Selectable markers: Puromycin
Growth in bacteria
  Bacterial resistance: Ampicillin, 100 μg/mL
  Growth temperature: 30°C
  Growth strain: NEB Stable
  Copy number: Unknown
Gene/Insert
  Gene/Insert name: eGFP
  Species: jellyfish
  Mutation: human codon optimized
  Promoter: EF1alpha
  Tag / fusion protein: 2xStrep (C terminal on insert)
  Cloning method: Unknown
Terms and licenses: Academic/Nonprofit Terms; Industry Terms: Not Available to Industry
Depositor comments: Please visit https://www.biorxiv.org/content/10.1101/2020.03.22.002386v3 for bioRxiv preprint.
How to cite: pLVX-EF1alpha-eGFP-2xStrep-IRES-Puro was a gift from Nevan Krogan (Addgene plasmid # 141395 ; http://n2t.net/addgene:141395 ; RRID:Addgene_141395)
