>Addgene plasmid #141395 | pLVX-EF1alpha-eGFP-2xStrep-IRES-Puro | addgene partial sequence | sequence record 287345 | pCDH-rev 5'-GCATTCCTTTGGCGAGAG-3'
AACATATAGACAAACGCACACCGGCCTTATTCCAAGCGGCTTCGGCCAGTAACGTTAGGGGGGGGGGAGG
GAGAGGGG
