>Addgene plasmid #141395 | pLVX-EF1alpha-eGFP-2xStrep-IRES-Puro | addgene partial sequence | sequence record 287548 | EF1a-F 5'-TCAAGCCTCAGACAGTGGTTC-3'
ATTTCCGGTGAATTCACCATGGTGAGCAAGGGCGAGGAGCTGTTCACCGGGGTGGTGCCCATCCTGGTCG
AGCTGGACGGCGACGTAAACGGCCACAAGTTCAGCGTGTCCGGCGAGGGCGAGGGCGATGCCACCTACGG
CAAGCTGACCCTGAAGTTCATCTGCACCACCGGCAAGCTGCCCGTGCCCTGGCCCACCCTCGTGACCACC
CTGACCTACGGCGTGCAGTGCTTCAGCCGCTACCCCGACCACATGAAGCAGCACGACTTCTTCAAGTCCG
CCATGCCCGAAGGCTACGTCCAGGAGCGCACCATCTTCTTCAAGGACGACGGCAACTACAAGACCCGCGC
CGAGGTGAAGTTCGAGGGCGACACCCTGGTGAACCGCATCGAGCTGAAGGGCATCGACTTCAAGGAGGAC
GGCAACATCCTGGGGCACAAGCTGGAGTACAACTACAACAGCCACAACGTCTATATCATGGCCGACAAGC
AGAAGAACGGCATCAAGGTGAACTTCAAGATCCGCCACAACATCGAGGACGGCAGCGTGCAGCTCGCCGA
CCACTACCAGCAGAACACCCCCATCGGCGACGGCCCCGTGCTGCTGCCCGACAACCACTACCTGAGCACC
CAGTCCGCCCTGAGCAAAGACCCCAACGAGAAGCGCGATCACATGGTCCTGCTGGAGTTCGTGACCGCCG
CCGGGATCACTCTCGGCATGGACGAGCTGTACAAGGTGCGGCCGCTCGAGGGAGGCGGTGGATGGAGCCA
CCCCCAGTTCGAGAAAGGGCGGCGGCAGCGGCGGCGGCAGCGGCGGCGGCAGCTGGAGCCACCCCCAGTT
CGAGAAGGGGCCNNTTTAAAGGATCCCGCCCTCTCCCTCCCCCCCCCCTAACGTTACTGGCCGAAGCNCT
TG
